Addgene plasmid #116298: pHAGE-EGFR-R776G
Purpose: Lentiviral expression of EGFR R776G
Depositing lab: Gordon Mills & Kenneth Scott. Depositing organization: Baylor College of Medicine. Publication: Systematic Functional Annotation of Somatic Mutations in Cancer. Ng PK, Li J, Jeong KJ, Shao S, Chen H, Tsang YH, Sengupta S, Wang Z, Bhavana VH, Tran R, Soewito S, Minussi DC, Moreno D, Kong K, Dogruluk T, Lu H, Gao J, Tokheim C, Zhou DC, Johnson AM, Zeng J, Ip CKM, Ju Z, Wester M, Yu S, Li Y, Vellano CP, Schultz N, Karchin R, Ding L, Lu Y, Cheung LWT, Chen K, Shaw KR, Meric-Bernstam F, Scott KL, Yi S, Sahni N, Liang H, Mills GB. Cancer Cell. 2018 Mar 12;33(3):450-462.e10. doi: 10.1016/j.ccell.2018.01.021. PubMed 29533785.
Backbone
  Vector backbone: pHAGE
  Vector type: Lentiviral
Growth in bacteria
  Bacterial resistance: Ampicillin, 100 μg/mL
  Growth temperature: 37°C
  Growth strain: Stbl3
  Copy number: High Copy
Gene/Insert
  Gene/Insert name: EGFR
  Species: H. sapiens (human)
  Mutation: R776G
  Entrez Gene: EGFR (a.k.a. ERBB, ERBB1, ERRP, HER1, NISBD2, NNCIS, PIG61, mENA)
  Cloning method: Gateway Cloning
Terms and licenses: Academic/Nonprofit Terms; Industry Terms: Not Available to Industry
How to cite: pHAGE-EGFR-R776G was a gift from Gordon Mills & Kenneth Scott (Addgene plasmid # 116298 ; http://n2t.net/addgene:116298 ; RRID:Addgene_116298)
