[The description below was written by a language model from this plasmid's Addgene catalogue record and pLannotate feature annotations shown in this document.]
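Description:
pHAGE-EGFR-R776G is an HIV-1-derived lentiviral expression plasmid of about 12.1 kb, built on the pHAGE backbone to deliver a point mutant of the human epidermal growth factor receptor into mammalian cells. It is propagated in E. coli as a high-copy plasmid through a ColE1/pUC-type origin and selected with ampicillin via the β-lactamase gene. A recombination-deficient strain (Stbl3) is listed as the host, which is usual for plasmids carrying repeated LTR sequences. The viral portion contains a truncated 5' LTR, the Ψ packaging signal with a short gag fragment, the Rev response element for Rev-dependent nuclear export of the genomic RNA, the cPPT/CTS element, and a U3-deleted 3' LTR that makes the integrated provirus self-inactivating. Packaging functions are not encoded and must be supplied in trans.

Between these elements, the constitutive human EF-1α promoter drives the EGFR open reading frame carrying the R776G substitution. The insert was introduced by Gateway recombination and is therefore flanked by attB1 and attB2 sites. Downstream lie short T3 and T7 promoter sequences, a V5 epitope tag annotation, and an EMCV IRES followed by the puromycin N-acetyltransferase gene, so EGFR and the puromycin marker are translated from one bicistronic transcript and transduced cells can be selected with puromycin. The V5 sequence sits well beyond attB2, and the record does not establish whether it is fused in frame to EGFR. A WPRE precedes the 3' LTR to enhance transcript expression. The plasmid belongs to a collection made for systematic functional annotation of somatic cancer mutations, where stable expression of individual variants allows their effects to be compared.
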