Features (pLannotate 1.2.2; 30 found; start..end, strand, type, name):
    377..634     +  LTR            5' LTR (truncated): truncated 5' long terminal repeat (LTR) from HIV-1
    681..806     +  misc_feature   HIV-1 Ψ: packaging signal of human immunodeficiency virus type 1
    790..1128    +  CDS            HIV-1 gag (fragment): gag protein from human immunodeficiency virus 1; gag
   1303..1536    +  misc_feature   RRE: The Rev response element (RRE) of HIV-1 allows for Rev-dependent mRNA export from the nucleus to the cytoplasm.
   1913..2013    +  CDS            Rev (fragment): human immunodeficiency virus 1 (HIV-1) Rev protein; rev; enhances nuclear export of unspliced and incompletely spliced viral mRNAs
   2058..2175    +  misc_feature   cPPT/CTS: central polypurine tract and central termination sequence of HIV-1
   2223..3401    +  promoter       EF-1α promoter: strong constitutive promoter for human elongation factor EF-1α
   3422..3442    +  protein_bind   attB1: mutant version of attB; core recombination site for the Gateway® BP reaction BP Clonase™
   3448..7078    +  CDS            EGFR (fragment): precursor of human epidermal growth factor receptor
   7082..7106    -  protein_bind   attB2: mutant version of attB; recombination site for the Gateway® BP reaction BP Clonase™
   7114..7132    +  promoter       T3 promoter: promoter for bacteriophage T3 RNA polymerase
   7158..7176    -  promoter       T7 promoter: promoter for bacteriophage T7 RNA polymerase
   7182..7200    -  protein_bind   attB4 (fragment): mutant version of attB; core recombination site for the Gateway® BP reaction BP Clonase™
   7256..7297    +  CDS            V5 tag: epitope tag from simian virus 5
   7423..7885    +  misc_feature   IRES: internal ribosome entry site (IRES) of the encephalomyocarditis virus (EMCV)
   7899..8496    +  CDS            PuroR (fragment): puromycin N-acetyltransferase; pac from Streptomyces; confers resistance to puromycin
   8512..9100    +  misc_feature   WPRE: woodchuck hepatitis virus posttranscriptional regulatory element
   9108..9173    +  CDS            nef (fragment): NEF_HV1Z2 - Experimental evidence at protein level: Swiss-Prot protein existence level 1. Extracellular Nef protein targets CD4(+) T-lymphocytes for apoptosis by interacting with CXCR4 surface receptors. From Human immunodeficiency virus type 1 group M subtype D (isolate Z2/CDC-Z34) (HIV-1).
   9175..9408    +  LTR            3' LTR (ΔU3): self-inactivating 3' long terminal repeat (LTR) from HIV-1
   9613..9717    +  promoter       AmpR promoter: bla
   9718..10578   +  CDS            AmpR: β-lactamase; bla; confers resistance to ampicillin, carbenicillin, and related antibiotics
  10749..11337   +  rep_origin     ori: high-copy-number ColE1/pMB1/pBR322/pUC origin of replication
  11520..11574   +  CDS            lacI (fragment): lac repressor; lacI; The lac repressor binds to the lac operator to inhibit transcription in E. coli. This inhibition can be relieved by adding lactose or isopropyl-β-D-thiogalactopyranoside (IPTG).
  11580..11673   +  rep_origin     SV40 ori (fragment): SV40 origin of replication
  11698..11735   +  CDS            lacI (fragment): lac repressor; lacI; The lac repressor binds to the lac operator to inhibit transcription in E. coli. This inhibition can be relieved by adding lactose or isopropyl-β-D-thiogalactopyranoside (IPTG).
  11748..11769   +  protein_bind   CAP binding site: CAP binding activates transcription in the presence of cAMP. E. coli catabolite activator protein
  11784..11814   +  promoter       lac promoter: promoter for the E. coli lac operon
  11818..11840   +  protein_bind   lac operator (fragment): The lac repressor binds to the lac operator to inhibit transcription in E. coli. This inhibition can be relieved by adding lactose or isopropyl-β-D-thiogalactopyranoside (IPTG). lac repressor encoded by lacI
  11872..11955   +  polyA_signal   SV40 poly(A) signal (fragment): SV40 polyadenylation signal
  12122..329     +  CDS            nef (fragment) (across the origin): NEF_HV1BR - Experimental evidence at protein level: Swiss-Prot protein existence level 1. Extracellular Nef protein targets CD4(+) T-lymphocytes for apoptosis by interacting with CXCR4 surface receptors (PubMed:14990729). From Human immunodeficiency virus type 1 group M subtype B (isolate BRU/LAI) (HIV-1).
>Addgene plasmid #116298 | pHAGE-EGFR-R776G | addgene full sequence | sequence record 250464 | Addgene NGS Result
TGGAAGGGCTAATTCACTCCCAAAGAAGACAAGATATCCTTGATCTGTGGATCTACCACACACAAGGCTA
CTTCCCTGATTAGCAGAACTACACACCAGGGCCAGGGGTCAGATATCCACTGACCTTTGGATGGTGCTAC
AAGCTAGTACCAGTTGAGCCAGATAAGGTAGAAGAGGCCAATAAAGGAGAGAACACCAGCTTGTTACACC
CTGTGAGCCTGCATGGGATGGATGACCCGGAGAGAGAAGTGTTAGAGTGGAGGTTTGACAGCCGCCTAGC
ATTTCATCACGTGGCCCGAGAGCTGCATCCGGAGTACTTCAAGAACTGCTGATATCGAGCTTGCTACAAG
GGACTTTCCGCTGGGGACTTTCCAGGGAGGCGTGGCCTGGGCGGGACTGGGGAGTGGCGAGCCCTCAGAT
CCTGCATATAAGCAGCTGCTTTTTGCCTGTACTGGGTCTCTCTGGTTAGACCAGATCTGAGCCTGGGAGC
TCTCTGGCTAACTAGGGAACCCACTGCTTAAGCCTCAATAAAGCTTGCCTTGAGTGCTTCAAGTAGTGTG
TGCCCGTCTGTTGTGTGACTCTGGTAACTAGAGATCCCTCAGACCCTTTTAGTCAGTGTGGAAAATCTCT
AGCAGTGGCGCCCGAACAGGGACTTGAAAGCGAAAGGGAAACCAGAGGAGCTCTCTCGACGCAGGACTCG
GCTTGCTGAAGCGCGCACGGCAAGAGGCGAGGGGCGGCGACTGGTGAGTACGCCAAAAATTTTGACTAGC
GGAGGCTAGAAGGAGAGAGATGGGTGCGAGAGCGTCAGTATTAAGCGGGGGAGAATTAGATCGCGATGGG
AAAAAATTCGGTTAAGGCCAGGGGGAAAGAAAAAATATAAATTAAAACATATAGTATGGGCAAGCAGGGA
GCTAGAACGATTCGCAGTTAATCCTGGCCTGTTAGAAACATCAGAAGGCTGTAGACAAATACTGGGACAG
CTACAACCATCCCTTCAGACAGGATCAGAAGAACTTAGATCATTATATAATACAGTAGCAACCCTCTATT
GTGTGCATCAAAGGATAGAGATAAAAGACACCAAGGAAGCTTTAGACAAGATAGAGGAAGAGCAAAACAA
AAGTAAGACCACCGCACAGCAAGCGGCCGGCCGCTGATCTTCAGACCTGGAGGAGGAGATATGAGGGACA
ATTGGAGAAGTGAATTATATAAATATAAAGTAGTAAAAATTGAACCATTAGGAGTAGCACCCACCAAGGC
AAAGAGAAGAGTGGTGCAGAGAGAAAAAAGAGCAGTGGGAATAGGAGCTTTGTTCCTTGGGTTCTTGGGA
GCAGCAGGAAGCACTATGGGCGCAGCGTCAATGACGCTGACGGTACAGGCCAGACAATTATTGTCTGGTA
TAGTGCAGCAGCAGAACAATTTGCTGAGGGCTATTGAGGCGCAACAGCATCTGTTGCAACTCACAGTCTG
GGGCATCAAGCAGCTCCAGGCAAGAATCCTGGCTGTGGAAAGATACCTAAAGGATCAACAGCTCCTGGGG
ATTTGGGGTTGCTCTGGAAAACTCATTTGCACCACTGCTGTGCCTTGGAATGCTAGTTGGAGTAATAAAT
CTCTGGAACAGATTTGGAATCACACGACCTGGATGGAGTGGGACAGAGAAATTAACAATTACACAAGCTT
AATACACTCCTTAATTGAAGAATCGCAAAACCAGCAAGAAAAGAATGAACAAGAATTATTGGAATTAGAT
AAATGGGCAAGTTTGTGGAATTGGTTTAACATAACAAATTGGCTGTGGTATATAAAATTATTCATAATGA
TAGTAGGAGGCTTGGTAGGTTTAAGAATAGTTTTTGCTGTACTTTCTATAGTGAATAGAGTTAGGCAGGG
ATATTCACCATTATCGTTTCAGACCCACCTCCCAACCCCGAGGGGACCCGACAGGCCCGAAGGAATAGAA
GAAGAAGGTGGAGAGAGAGACAGAGACAGATCCATTCGATTAGTGAACGGATCTCGACGGTATCGCCGAA
TTCACAAATGGCAGTATTCATCCACAATTTTAAAAGAAAAGGGGGGATTGGGGGGTACAGTGCAGGGGAA
AGAATAGTAGACATAATAGCAACAGACATACAAACTAAAGAATTACAAAAACAAATTACAAAAATTCAAA
ATTTTCGGGTTTATTACAGGGACAGCAGAGATCCAGTTTGGACTAGTCGTGAGGCTCCGGTGCCCGTCAG
TGGGCAGAGCGCACATCGCCCACAGTCCCCGAGAAGTTGGGGGGAGGGGTCGGCAATTGAACCGGTGCCT
AGAGAAGGTGGCGCGGGGTAAACTGGGAAAGTGATGTCGTGTACTGGCTCCGCCTTTTTCCCGAGGGTGG
GGGAGAACCGTATATAAGTGCAGTAGTCGCCGTGAACGTTCTTTTTCGCAACGGGTTTGCCGCCAGAACA
CAGGTAAGTGCCGTGTGTGGTTCCCGCGGGCCTGGCCTCTTTACGGGTTATGGCCCTTGCGTGCCTTGAA
TTACTTCCACCTGGCTGCAGTACGTGATTCTTGATCCCGAGCTTCGGGTTGGAAGTGGGTGGGAGAGTTC
GAGGCCTTGCGCTTAAGGAGCCCCTTCGCCTCGTGCTTGAGTTGAGGCCTGGCCTGGGCGCTGGGGCCGC
CGCGTGCGAATCTGGTGGCACCTTCGCGCCTGTCTCGCTGCTTTCGATAAGTCTCTAGCCATTTAAAATT
TTTGATGACCTGCTGCGACGCTTTTTTTCTGGCAAGATAGTCTTGTAAATGCGGGCCAAGATCTGCACAC
TGGTATTTCGGTTTTTGGGGCCGCGGGCGGCGACGGGGCCCGTGCGTCCCAGCGCACATGTTCGGCGAGG
CGGGGCCTGCGAGCGCGGCCACCGAGAATCGGACGGGGGTAGTCTCAAGCTGGCCGGCCTGCTCTGGTGC
CTGGCCTCGCGCCGCCGTGTATCGCCCCGCCCTGGGCGGCAAGGCTGGCCCGGTCGGCACCAGTTGCGTG
AGCGGAAAGATGGCCGCTTCCCGGCCCTGCTGCAGGGAGCTCAAAATGGAGGACGCGGCGCTCGGGAGAG
CGGGCGGGTGAGTCACCCACACAAAGGAAAAGGGCCTTTCCGTCCTCAGCCGTCGCTTCATGTGACTCCA
CGGAGTACCGGGCGCCGTCCAGGCACCTCGATTAGTTCTCGAGCTTTTGGAGTACGTCGTCTTTAGGTTG
GGGGGAGGGGTTTTATGCGATGGAGTTTCCCCACACTGAGTGGGTGGAGACTGAAGTTAGGCCAGCTTGG
CACTTGATGTAATTCTCCTTGGAATTTGCCCTTTTTGAGTTTGGATCTTGGTTCATTCTCAAGCCTCAGA
CAGTGGTTCAAAGTTTTTTTCTTCCATTTCAGGTGTCGTGAAGCGGCCCTGCAGATATCAACAAGTTTGT
ACAAAAAAGCAGGCACCATGCGACCCTCCGGGACGGCCGGGGCAGCGCTCCTGGCGCTGCTGGCTGCGCT
CTGCCCGGCGAGTCGGGCTCTGGAGGAAAAGAAAGTTTGCCAAGGCACGAGTAACAAGCTCACGCAGTTG
GGCACTTTTGAAGATCATTTTCTCAGCCTCCAGAGGATGTTCAATAACTGTGAGGTGGTCCTTGGGAATT
TGGAAATTACCTATGTGCAGAGGAATTATGATCTTTCCTTCTTAAAGACCATCCAGGAGGTGGCTGGTTA
TGTCCTCATTGCCCTCAACACAGTGGAGCGAATTCCTTTGGAAAACCTGCAGATCATCAGAGGAAATATG
TACTACGAAAATTCCTATGCCTTAGCAGTCTTATCTAACTATGATGCAAATAAAACCGGACTGAAGGAGC
TGCCCATGAGAAATTTACAGGAAATCCTGCATGGCGCCGTGCGGTTCAGCAACAACCCTGCCCTGTGCAA
CGTGGAGAGCATCCAGTGGCGGGACATAGTCAGCAGTGACTTTCTCAGCAACATGTCGATGGACTTCCAG
AACCACCTGGGCAGCTGCCAAAAGTGTGATCCAAGCTGTCCCAATGGGAGCTGCTGGGGTGCAGGAGAGG
AGAACTGCCAGAAACTGACCAAAATCATCTGTGCCCAGCAGTGCTCCGGGCGCTGCCGTGGCAAGTCCCC
CAGTGACTGCTGCCACAACCAGTGTGCTGCAGGCTGCACAGGCCCCCGGGAGAGCGACTGCCTGGTCTGC
CGCAAATTCCGAGACGAAGCCACGTGCAAGGACACCTGCCCCCCACTCATGCTCTACAACCCCACCACGT
ACCAGATGGATGTGAACCCCGAGGGCAAATACAGCTTTGGTGCCACCTGCGTGAAGAAGTGTCCCCGTAA
TTATGTGGTGACAGATCACGGCTCGTGCGTCCGAGCCTGTGGGGCCGACAGCTATGAGATGGAGGAAGAC
GGCGTCCGCAAGTGTAAGAAGTGCGAAGGGCCTTGCCGCAAAGTGTGTAACGGAATAGGTATTGGTGAAT
TTAAAGACTCACTCTCCATAAATGCTACGAATATTAAACACTTCAAAAACTGCACCTCCATCAGTGGCGA
TCTCCACATCCTGCCGGTGGCATTTAGGGGTGACTCCTTCACACATACTCCTCCTCTGGATCCACAGGAA
CTGGATATTCTGAAAACCGTAAAGGAAATCACAGGGTTTTTGCTGATTCAGGCTTGGCCTGAAAACAGGA
CGGACCTCCATGCCTTTGAGAACCTAGAAATCATACGCGGCAGGACCAAGCAACATGGTCAGTTTTCTCT
TGCAGTCGTCAGCCTGAACATAACATCCTTGGGATTACGCTCCCTCAAGGAGATAAGTGATGGAGATGTG
ATAATTTCAGGAAACAAAAATTTGTGCTATGCAAATACAATAAACTGGAAAAAACTGTTTGGGACCTCCG
GTCAGAAAACCAAAATTATAAGCAACAGAGGTGAAAACAGCTGCAAGGCCACAGGCCAGGTCTGCCATGC
CTTGTGCTCCCCCGAGGGCTGCTGGGGCCCGGAGCCCAGGGACTGCGTCTCTTGCCGGAATGTCAGCCGA
GGCAGGGAATGCGTGGACAAGTGCAACCTTCTGGAGGGTGAGCCAAGGGAGTTTGTGGAGAACTCTGAGT
GCATACAGTGCCACCCAGAGTGCCTGCCTCAGGCCATGAACATCACCTGCACAGGACGGGGACCAGACAA
CTGTATCCAGTGTGCCCACTACATTGACGGCCCCCACTGCGTCAAGACCTGCCCGGCAGGAGTCATGGGA
GAAAACAACACCCTGGTCTGGAAGTACGCAGACGCCGGCCATGTGTGCCACCTGTGCCATCCAAACTGCA
CCTACGGATGCACTGGGCCAGGTCTTGAAGGCTGTCCAACGAATGGGCCTAAGATCCCGTCCATCGCCAC
TGGGATGGTGGGGGCCCTCCTCTTGCTGCTGGTGGTGGCCCTGGGGATCGGCCTCTTCATGCGAAGGCGC
CACATCGTTCGGAAGCGCACGCTGCGGAGGCTGCTGCAGGAGAGGGAGCTTGTGGAGCCTCTTACACCCA
GTGGAGAAGCTCCCAACCAAGCTCTCTTGAGGATCTTGAAGGAAACTGAATTCAAAAAGATCAAAGTGCT
GGGCTCCGGTGCGTTCGGCACGGTGTATAAGGGACTCTGGATCCCAGAAGGTGAGAAAGTTAAAATTCCC
GTCGCTATCAAGGAATTAAGAGAAGCAACATCTCCGAAAGCCAACAAGGAAATCCTCGATGAAGCCTACG
TGATGGCCAGCGTGGACAACCCCCACGTGTGCGGCCTGCTGGGCATCTGCCTCACCTCCACCGTGCAGCT
CATCACGCAGCTCATGCCCTTCGGCTGCCTCCTGGACTATGTCCGGGAACACAAAGACAATATTGGCTCC
CAGTACCTGCTCAACTGGTGTGTGCAGATCGCAAAGGGCATGAACTACTTGGAGGACCGTCGCTTGGTGC
ACCGCGACCTGGCAGCCAGGAACGTACTGGTGAAAACACCGCAGCATGTCAAGATCACAGATTTTGGGCT
GGCCAAACTGCTGGGTGCGGAAGAGAAAGAATACCATGCAGAAGGAGGCAAAGTGCCTATCAAGTGGATG
GCATTGGAATCAATTTTACACAGAATCTATACCCACCAGAGTGATGTCTGGAGCTACGGGGTGACCGTTT
GGGAGTTGATGACCTTTGGATCCAAGCCATATGACGGAATCCCTGCCAGCGAGATCTCCTCCATCCTGGA
GAAAGGAGAACGCCTCCCTCAGCCACCCATATGTACCATCGATGTCTACATGATCATGGTCAAGTGCTGG
ATGATAGACGCAGATAGTCGCCCAAAGTTCCGTGAGTTGATCATCGAATTCTCCAAAATGGCCCGAGACC
CCCAGCGCTACCTTGTCATTCAGGGGGATGAAAGAATGCATTTGCCAAGTCCTACAGACTCCAACTTCTA
CCGTGCCCTGATGGATGAAGAAGACATGGACGACGTGGTGGATGCCGACGAGTACCTCATCCCACAGCAG
GGCTTCTTCAGCAGCCCCTCCACGTCACGGACTCCCCTCCTGAGCTCTCTGAGTGCAACCAGCAACAATT
CCACCGTGGCTTGCATTGATAGAAATGGGCTGCAAAGCTGTCCCATCAAGGAAGACAGCTTCTTGCAGCG
ATACAGCTCAGACCCCACAGGCGCCTTGACTGAGGACAGCATAGACGACACCTTCCTCCCAGTGCCTGAA
TACATAAACCAGTCCGTTCCCAAAAGGCCCGCTGGCTCTGTGCAGAATCCTGTCTATCACAATCAGCCTC
TGAACCCCGCGCCCAGCAGAGACCCACACTACCAGGACCCCCACAGCACTGCAGTGGGCAACCCCGAGTA
TCTCAACACTGTCCAGCCCACCTGTGTCAACAGCACATTCGACAGCCCTGCCCACTGGGCCCAGAAAGGC
AGCCACCAAATTAGCCTGGACAACCCTGACTACCAGCAGGACTTCTTTCCCAAGGAAGCCAAGCCAAATG
GCATCTTTAAGGGCTCCACAGCTGAAAATGCAGAATACCTAAGGGTCGCGCCACAAAGCAGTGAATTTAT
TGGAGCATAGAACCCAGCTTTCTTGTACAAAGTGGTGATATCCAATTAACCCTCACTAAAGGATTTGTAT
AAAGTGAAGAAGAGAACCCTATAGTGAGTCGTATTACCACCCAACTTTTCTATACAAAGTGGTTGATATC
CAGCACAGTGGCGGCCGCTCGAGTCTAGAGGGCCCGCGGTTCGAAGGTAAGCCTATCCCTAACCCTCTCC
TCGGTCTCGATTCTACGCGTACCGGTTAGTAATGAGATCCCTCCCCCCCCCCTAACGTTACTGGCCGAAG
CCGCTTGGAATAAGGCCGGTGTGCGTTTGTCTATATGTTATTTTCCACCATATTGCCGTCTTTTGGCAAT
GTGAGGGCCCGGAAACCTGGCCCTGTCTTCTTGACGAGCATTCCTAGGGGTCTTTCCCCTCTCGCCAAAG
GAATGCAAGGTCTGTTGAATGTCGTGAAGGAAGCAGTTCCTCTGGAAGCTTCTTGAAGACAAACAACGTC
TGTAGCGACCCTTTGCAGGCAGCGGAACCCCCCACCTGGCGACAGGTGCCTCTGCGGCCAAAAGCCACGT
GTATAAGATACACCTGCAAAGGCGGCACAACCCCAGTGCCACGTTGTGAGTTGGATAGTTGTGGAAAGAG
TCAAATGGCTCTCCTCAAGCGTATTCAACAAGGGGCTGAAGGATGCCCAGAAGGTACCCCATTGTATGGG
ATCTGATCTGGGGCCTCGGTGCACATGCTTTACATGTGTTTAGTCGAGGTTAAAAAAACGTCTAGGCCCC
CCGAACCACGGGGACGTGGTTTTCCTTTGAAAAACACGATGATAATATGGCCACACATATGACCGAGTAC
AAGCCCACGGTGCGCCTCGCCACCCGCGACGACGTCCCCAGGGCCGTACGCACCCTCGCCGCCGCGTTCG
CCGACTACCCCGCCACGCGCCACACCGTCGATCCGGACCGCCACATCGAGCGGGTCACCGAGCTGCAAGA
ACTCTTCCTCACGCGCGTCGGGCTCGACATCGGCAAGGTGTGGGTCGCGGACGACGGCGCCGCGGTGGCG
GTCTGGACCACGCCGGAGAGCGTCGAAGCGGGGGCGGTGTTCGCCGAGATCGGCCCGCGCATGGCCGAGT
TGAGCGGTTCCCGGCTGGCCGCGCAGCAACAGATGGAAGGCCTCCTGGCGCCGCACCGGCCCAAGGAGCC
CGCGTGGTTCCTGGCCACCGTCGGCGTCTCGCCCGACCACCAGGGCAAGGGTCTGGGCAGCGCCGTCGTG
CTCCCCGGAGTGGAGGCGGCCGAGCGCGCCGGGGTGCCCGCCTTCCTGGAGACCTCCGCGCCCCGCAACC
TCCCCTTCTACGAGCGGCTCGGCTTCACCGTCACCGCCGACGTCGAGGTGCCCGAAGGACCGCGCACCTG
GTGCATGACCCGCAAGCCCGGTGCCTAAATCGATAGATCCTAATCAACCTCTGGATTACAAAATTTGTGA
AAGATTGACTGGTATTCTTAACTATGTTGCTCCTTTTACGCTATGTGGATACGCTGCTTTAATGCCTTTG
TATCATGCTATTGCTTCCCGTATGGCTTTCATTTTCTCCTCCTTGTATAAATCCTGGTTGCTGTCTCTTT
ATGAGGAGTTGTGGCCCGTTGTCAGGCAACGTGGCGTGGTGTGCACTGTGTTTGCTGACGCAACCCCCAC
TGGTTGGGGCATTGCCACCACCTGTCAGCTCCTTTCCGGGACTTTCGCTTTCCCCCTCCCTATTGCCACG
GCGGAACTCATCGCCGCCTGCCTTGCCCGCTGCTGGACAGGGGCTCGGCTGTTGGGCACTGACAATTCCG
TGGTGTTGTCGGGGAAATCATCGTCCTTTCCTTGGCTGCTCGCCTGTGTTGCCACCTGGATTCTGCGCGG
GACGTCCTTCTGCTACGTCCCTTCGGCCCTCAATCCAGCGGACCTTCCTTCCCGCGGCCTGCTGCCGGCT
CTGCGGCCTCTTCCGCGTCTTCGCCTTCGCCCTCAGACGAGTCGGATCTCCCTTTGGGCCGCCTCCCCGC
CTGAGATCCTTTAAGACCAATGACTTACAAGGCAGCTGTAGATCTTAGCCACTTTTTAAAAGAAAAGGGG
GGACTGGAAGGGCTAATTCACTCCCAACGAAGACAAGATCTGCTTTTTGCTTGTACTGGGTCTCTCTGGT
TAGACCAGATCTGAGCCTGGGAGCTCTCTGGCTAACTAGGGAACCCACTGCTTAAGCCTCAATAAAGCTT
GCCTTGAGTGCTTCAAGTAGTGTGTGCCCGTCTGTTGTGTGACTCTGGTAACTAGAGATCCCTCAGACCC
TTTTAGTCAGTGTGGAAAATCTCTAGCAGTAGTAGTTCATGTCATCTTATTATTCAGTATTTATAACTTG
CAAAGAAATGAATATCAGAGAGTGAGAGGCCCGGGTTAATTAAGGAAAGGGCTAGATCATTCTTGAAGAC
GAAAGGGCCTCGTGATACGCCTATTTTTATAGGTTAATGTCATGATAATAATGGTTTCTTAGACGTCAGG
TGGCACTTTTCGGGGAAATGTGCGCGGAACCCCTATTTGTTTATTTTTCTAAATACATTCAAATATGTAT
CCGCTCATGAGACAATAACCCTGATAAATGCTTCAATAATATTGAAAAAGGAAGAGTATGAGTATTCAAC
ATTTCCGTGTCGCCCTTATTCCCTTTTTTGCGGCATTTTGCCTTCCTGTTTTTGCTCACCCAGAAACGCT
GGTGAAAGTAAAAGATGCTGAAGATCAGTTGGGTGCACGAGTGGGTTACATCGAACTGGATCTCAACAGC
GGTAAGATCCTTGAGAGTTTTCGCCCCGAAGAACGTTTTCCAATGATGAGCACTTTTAAAGTTCTGCTAT
GTGGCGCGGTATTATCCCGTGTTGACGCCGGGCAAGAGCAACTCGGTCGCCGCATACACTATTCTCAGAA
TGACTTGGTTGAGTACTCACCAGTCACAGAAAAGCATCTTACGGATGGCATGACAGTAAGAGAATTATGC
AGTGCTGCCATAACCATGAGTGATAACACTGCGGCCAACTTACTTCTGACAACGATCGGAGGACCGAAGG
AGCTAACCGCTTTTTTGCACAACATGGGGGATCATGTAACTCGCCTTGATCGTTGGGAACCGGAGCTGAA
TGAAGCCATACCAAACGACGAGCGTGACACCACGATGCCTGTAGCAATGGCAACAACGTTGCGCAAACTA
TTAACTGGCGAACTACTTACTCTAGCTTCCCGGCAACAATTAATAGACTGGATGGAGGCGGATAAAGTTG
CAGGACCACTTCTGCGCTCGGCCCTTCCGGCTGGCTGGTTTATTGCTGATAAATCTGGAGCCGGTGAGCG
TGGGTCTCGCGGTATCATTGCAGCACTGGGGCCAGATGGTAAGCCCTCCCGTATCGTAGTTATCTACACG
ACGGGGAGTCAGGCAACTATGGATGAACGAAATAGACAGATCGCTGAGATAGGTGCCTCACTGATTAAGC
ATTGGTAACTGTCAGACCAAGTTTACTCATATATACTTTAGATTGATTTAAAACTTCATTTTTAATTTAA
AAGGATCTAGGTGAAGATCCTTTTTGATAATCTCATGACCAAAATCCCTTAACGTGAGTTTTCGTTCCAC
TGAGCGTCAGACCCCGTAGAAAAGATCAAAGGATCTTCTTGAGATCCTTTTTTTCTGCGCGTAATCTGCT
GCTTGCAAACAAAAAAACCACCGCTACCAGCGGTGGTTTGTTTGCCGGATCAAGAGCTACCAACTCTTTT
TCCGAAGGTAACTGGCTTCAGCAGAGCGCAGATACCAAATACTGTTCTTCTAGTGTAGCCGTAGTTAGGC
CACCACTTCAAGAACTCTGTAGCACCGCCTACATACCTCGCTCTGCTAATCCTGTTACCAGTGGCTGCTG
CCAGTGGCGATAAGTCGTGTCTTACCGGGTTGGACTCAAGACGATAGTTACCGGATAAGGCGCAGCGGTC
GGGCTGAACGGGGGGTTCGTGCACACAGCCCAGCTTGGAGCGAACGACCTACACCGAACTGAGATACCTA
CAGCGTGAGCTATGAGAAAGCGCCACGCTTCCCGAAGGGAGAAAGGCGGACAGGTATCCGGTAAGCGGCA
GGGTCGGAACAGGAGAGCGCACGAGGGAGCTTCCAGGGGGAAACGCCTGGTATCTTTATAGTCCTGTCGG
GTTTCGCCACCTCTGACTTGAGCGTCGATTTTTGTGATGCTCGTCAGGGGGGCGGAGCCTATGGAAAAAC
GCCAGCAACGCGGCCTTTTTACGGTTCCTGGCCTTTTGCTGGCCTTTTGCTCACATGTTCTTTCCTGCGT
TATCCCCTGATTCTGTGGATAACCGTATTACCGCCTTTGAGTGAGCTGATACCGCTCGCCGCAGCCGAAC
GACCGAGCGCAGCGAGTCAGTGAGCGAGGAAGCGGAAGAGCGCCCAATACGCAAACCGCCTCTCCCCGCG
CGTTGGCCGATTCATTAATGCAGCAAGCTCATGGCTGACTAATTTTTTTTATTTATGCAGAGGCCGAGGC
CGCCTCGGCCTCTGAGCTATTCCAGAAGTAGTGAGGAGGCTTTTTTGGAGGCCTAGGCTTTTGCAAAAAG
CTCCCCGTGGCACGACAGGTTTCCCGACTGGAAAGCGGGCAGTGAGCGCAACGCAATTAATGTGAGTTAG
CTCACTCATTAGGCACCCCAGGCTTTACACTTTATGCTTCCGGCTCGTATGTTGTGTGGAATTGTGAGCG
GATAACAATTTCACACAGGAAACAGCTATGACATGATTACGAATTTCACAAATAAAGCATTTTTTTCACT
GCATTCTAGTTGTGGTTTGTCCAAACTCATCAATGTATCTTATCATGTCTGGATCAACTGGATAACTCAA
GCTAACCAAAATCATCCCAAACTTCCCACCCCATACCCTATTACCACTGCCAATTACCTGTGGTTTCATT
TACTCTAAACCTGTGATTCCTCTGAATTATTTTCATTTTAAAGAAATTGTATTTGTTAAATATGTACTAC
AAACTTAGTAGT
