>Addgene plasmid #116298 | pHAGE-EGFR-R776G | depositor partial sequence | sequence record 219172 | insert
ATGCGACCCTCCGGGACGGCCGGGGCAGCGCTCCTGGCGCTGCTGGCTGCGCTCTGCCCGGCGAGTCGGG
CTCTGGAGGAAAAGAAAGTTTGCCAAGGCACGAGTAACAAGCTCACGCAGTTGGGCACTTTTGAAGATCA
TTTTCTCAGCCTCCAGAGGATGTTCAATAACTGTGAGGTGGTCCTTGGGAATTTGGAAATTACCTATGTG
CAGAGGAATTATGATCTTTCCTTCTTAAAGACCATCCAGGAGGTGGCTGGTTATGTCCTCATTGCCCTCA
ACACAGTGGAGCGAATTCCTTTGGAAAACCTGCAGATCATCAGAGGAAATATGTACTACGAAAATTCCTA
TGCCTTAGCAGTCTTATCTAACTATGATGCAAATAAAACCGGACTGAAGGAGCTGCCCATGAGAAATTTA
CAGGAAATCCTGCATGGCGCCGTGCGGTTCAGCAACAACCCTGCCCTGTGCAACGTGGAGAGCATCCAGT
GGCGGGACATAGTCAGCAGTGACTTTCTCAGCAACATGTCGATGGACTTCCAGAACCACCTGGGCAGCTG
CCAAAAGTGTGATCCAAGCTGTCCCAATGGGAGCTGCTGGGGTGCAGGAGAGGAGAACTGCCAGAAACTG
ACCAAAATCATCTGTGCCCAGCAGTGCTCCGGGCGCTGCCGTGGCAAGTCCCCCAGTGACTGCTGCCACA
ACCAGTGTGCTGCAGGCTGCACAGGCCCCCGGGAGAGCGACTGCCTGGTCTGCCGCAAATTCCGAGACGA
AGCCACGTGCAAGGACACCTGCCCCCCACTCATGCTCTACAACCCCACCACGTACCAGATGGATGTGAAC
CCCGAGGGCAAATACAGCTTTGGTGCCACCTGCGTGAAGAAGTGTCCCCGTAATTATGTGGTGACAGATC
ACGGCTCGTGCGTCCGAGCCTGTGGGGCCGACAGCTATGAGATGGAGGAAGACGGCGTCCGCAAGTGTAA
GAAGTGCGAAGGGCCTTGCCGCAAAGTGTGTAACGGAATAGGTATTGGTGAATTTAAAGACTCACTCTCC
ATAAATGCTACGAATATTAAACACTTCAAAAACTGCACCTCCATCAGTGGCGATCTCCACATCCTGCCGG
TGGCATTTAGGGGTGACTCCTTCACACATACTCCTCCTCTGGATCCACAGGAACTGGATATTCTGAAAAC
CGTAAAGGAAATCACAGGGTTTTTGCTGATTCAGGCTTGGCCTGAAAACAGGACGGACCTCCATGCCTTT
GAGAACCTAGAAATCATACGCGGCAGGACCAAGCAACATGGTCAGTTTTCTCTTGCAGTCGTCAGCCTGA
ACATAACATCCTTGGGATTACGCTCCCTCAAGGAGATAAGTGATGGAGATGTGATAATTTCAGGAAACAA
AAATTTGTGCTATGCAAATACAATAAACTGGAAAAAACTGTTTGGGACCTCCGGTCAGAAAACCAAAATT
ATAAGCAACAGAGGTGAAAACAGCTGCAAGGCCACAGGCCAGGTCTGCCATGCCTTGTGCTCCCCCGAGG
GCTGCTGGGGCCCGGAGCCCAGGGACTGCGTCTCTTGCCGGAATGTCAGCCGAGGCAGGGAATGCGTGGA
CAAGTGCAACCTTCTGGAGGGTGAGCCAAGGGAGTTTGTGGAGAACTCTGAGTGCATACAGTGCCACCCA
GAGTGCCTGCCTCAGGCCATGAACATCACCTGCACAGGACGGGGACCAGACAACTGTATCCAGTGTGCCC
ACTACATTGACGGCCCCCACTGCGTCAAGACCTGCCCGGCAGGAGTCATGGGAGAAAACAACACCCTGGT
CTGGAAGTACGCAGACGCCGGCCATGTGTGCCACCTGTGCCATCCAAACTGCACCTACGGATGCACTGGG
CCAGGTCTTGAAGGCTGTCCAACGAATGGGCCTAAGATCCCGTCCATCGCCACTGGGATGGTGGGGGCCC
TCCTCTTGCTGCTGGTGGTGGCCCTGGGGATCGGCCTCTTCATGCGAAGGCGCCACATCGTTCGGAAGCG
CACGCTGCGGAGGCTGCTGCAGGAGAGGGAGCTTGTGGAGCCTCTTACACCCAGTGGAGAAGCTCCCAAC
CAAGCTCTCTTGAGGATCTTGAAGGAAACTGAATTCAAAAAGATCAAAGTGCTGGGCTCCGGTGCGTTCG
GCACGGTGTATAAGGGACTCTGGATCCCAGAAGGTGAGAAAGTTAAAATTCCCGTCGCTATCAAGGAATT
AAGAGAAGCAACATCTCCGAAAGCCAACAAGGAAATCCTCGATGAAGCCTACGTGATGGCCAGCGTGGAC
AACCCCCACGTGTGCGGCCTGCTGGGCATCTGCCTCACCTCCACCGTGCAGCTCATCACGCAGCTCATGC
CCTTCGGCTGCCTCCTGGACTATGTCCGGGAACACAAAGACAATATTGGCTCCCAGTACCTGCTCAACTG
GTGTGTGCAGATCGCAAAGGGCATGAACTACTTGGAGGACCGTCGCTTGGTGCACCGCGACCTGGCAGCC
AGGAACGTACTGGTGAAAACACCGCAGCATGTCAAGATCACAGATTTTGGGCTGGCCAAACTGCTGGGTG
CGGAAGAGAAAGAATACCATGCAGAAGGAGGCAAAGTGCCTATCAAGTGGATGGCATTGGAATCAATTTT
ACACAGAATCTATACCCACCAGAGTGATGTCTGGAGCTACGGGGTGACCGTTTGGGAGTTGATGACCTTT
GGATCCAAGCCATATGACGGAATCCCTGCCAGCGAGATCTCCTCCATCCTGGAGAAAGGAGAACGCCTCC
CTCAGCCACCCATATGTACCATCGATGTCTACATGATCATGGTCAAGTGCTGGATGATAGACGCAGATAG
TCGCCCAAAGTTCCGTGAGTTGATCATCGAATTCTCCAAAATGGCCCGAGACCCCCAGCGCTACCTTGTC
ATTCAGGGGGATGAAAGAATGCATTTGCCAAGTCCTACAGACTCCAACTTCTACCGTGCCCTGATGGATG
AAGAAGACATGGACGACGTGGTGGATGCCGACGAGTACCTCATCCCACAGCAGGGCTTCTTCAGCAGCCC
CTCCACGTCACGGACTCCCCTCCTGAGCTCTCTGAGTGCAACCAGCAACAATTCCACCGTGGCTTGCATT
GATAGAAATGGGCTGCAAAGCTGTCCCATCAAGGAAGACAGCTTCTTGCAGCGATACAGCTCAGACCCCA
CAGGCGCCTTGACTGAGGACAGCATAGACGACACCTTCCTCCCAGTGCCTGAATACATAAACCAGTCCGT
TCCCAAAAGGCCCGCTGGCTCTGTGCAGAATCCTGTCTATCACAATCAGCCTCTGAACCCCGCGCCCAGC
AGAGACCCACACTACCAGGACCCCCACAGCACTGCAGTGGGCAACCCCGAGTATCTCAACACTGTCCAGC
CCACCTGTGTCAACAGCACATTCGACAGCCCTGCCCACTGGGCCCAGAAAGGCAGCCACCAAATTAGCCT
GGACAACCCTGACTACCAGCAGGACTTCTTTCCCAAGGAAGCCAAGCCAAATGGCATCTTTAAGGGCTCC
ACAGCTGAAAATGCAGAATACCTAAGGGTCGCGCCACAAAGCAGTGAATTTATTGGAGCATGA
